>Addgene plasmid #168502 | pCAG-SRGAP2A-FBAR-mRFP | depositor full sequence | sequence record 326682 | pCAG-SRGAP2A-FBAR-mRFP sequence 7030 bps
CAAAAGGCCAGGAACCGTAAAAAGGCCGCGTTGCTGGCGTTTTTCCATAGGCTCCGCCCCCCTGACGAGC
ATCACAAAAATCGACGCTCAAGTCAGAGGTGGCGAAACCCGACAGGACTATAAAGATACCAGGCGTTTCC
CCCTGGAAGCTCCCTCGTGCGCTCTCCTGTTCCGACCCTGCCGCTTACCGGATACCTGTCCGCCTTTCTC
CCTTCGGGAAGCGTGGCGCTTTCTCATAGCTCACGCTGTAGGTATCTCAGTTCGGTGTAGGTCGTTCGCT
CCAAGCTGGGCTGTGTGCACGAACCCCCCGTTCAGCCCGACCGCTGCGCCTTATCCGGTAACTATCGTCT
TGAGTCCAACCCGGTAAGACACGACTTATCGCCACTGGCAGCAGCCACTGGTAACAGGATTAGCAGAGCG
AGGTATGTAGGCGGTGCTACAGAGTTCTTGAAGTGGTGGCCTAACTACGGCTACACTAGAAGACAGTATT
TGGTATCTGCGCTCTGCTGAAGCCAGTTACCTTCGGAAAAAGAGTTGGTAGCTCTTGATCCGGCAAACAA
ACCACCGCTGGTAGCGGTGGTTTTTTTGTTTGCAAGCAGCAGATTACGCGCAGAAAAAAAGGATCTCAAG
AAGATCCTTTGATCTTTTCTACGGGGTCTGACGCTCAGTGGAACGAAAACTCACGTTAAGGGATTTTGGT
CATGAGATTATCAAAAAGGATCTTCACCTAGATCCTTTTAAATTAAAAATGAAGTTTTAAATCAATCTAA
AGTATATATGAGTAAACTTGGTCTGACAGTTACCAATGCTTAATCAGTGAGGCACCTATCTCAGCGATCT
GTCTATTTCGTTCATCCATAGTTGCCTGACTCCCCGTCGTGTAGATAACTACGATACGGGAGGGCTTACC
ATCTGGCCCCAGTGCTGCAATGATACCGCGAGACCCACGCTCACCGGCTCCAGATTTATCAGCAATAAAC
CAGCCAGCCGGAAGGGCCGAGCGCAGAAGTGGTCCTGCAACTTTATCCGCCTCCATCCAGTCTATTAATT
GTTGCCGGGAAGCTAGAGTAAGTAGTTCGCCAGTTAATAGTTTGCGCAACGTTGTTGCCATTGCTACAGG
CATCGTGGTGTCACGCTCGTCGTTTGGTATGGCTTCATTCAGCTCCGGTTCCCAACGATCAAGGCGAGTT
ACATGATCCCCCATGTTGTGCAAAAAAGCGGTTAGCTCCTTCGGTCCTCCGATCGTTGTCAGAAGTAAGT
TGGCCGCAGTGTTATCACTCATGGTTATGGCAGCACTGCATAATTCTCTTACTGTCATGCCATCCGTAAG
ATGCTTTTCTGTGACTGGTGAGTACTCAACCAAGTCATTCTGAGAATAGTGTATGCGGCGACCGAGTTGC
TCTTGCCCGGCGTCAATACGGGATAATACCGCGCCACATAGCAGAACTTTAAAAGTGCTCATCATTGGAA
AACGTTCTTCGGGGCGAAAACTCTCAAGGATCTTACCGCTGTTGAGATCCAGTTCGATGTAACCCACTCG
TGCACCCAACTGATCTTCAGCATCTTTTACTTTCACCAGCGTTTCTGGGTGAGCAAAAACAGGAAGGCAA
AATGCCGCAAAAAAGGGAATAAGGGCGACACGGAAATGTTGAATACTCATACTCTTCCTTTTTCAATATT
ATTGAAGCATTTATCAGGGTTATTGTCTCATGAGCGGATACATATTTGAATGTATTTAGAAAAATAAACA
AATAGGGGTTCCGCGCACATTTCCCCGAAAAGTGCCACCTGGGTCGACATTGATTATTGACTAGTTATTA
ATAGTAATCAATTACGGGGTCATTAGTTCATAGCCCATATATGGAGTTCCGCGTTACATAACTTACGGTA
AATGGCCCGCCTGGCTGACCGCCCAACGACCCCCGCCCATTGACGTCAATAATGACGTATGTTCCCATAG
TAACGCCAATAGGGACTTTCCATTGACGTCAATGGGTGGAGTATTTACGGTAAACTGCCCACTTGGCAGT
ACATCAAGTGTATCATATGCCAAGTACGCCCCCTATTGACGTCAATGACGGTAAATGGCCCGCCTGGCAT
TATGCCCAGTACATGACCTTATGGGACTTTCCTACTTGGCAGTACATCTACGTATTAGTCATCGCTATTA
CCATGGTCGAGGTGAGCCCCACGTTCTGCTTCACTCTCCCCATCTCCCCCCCCTCCCCACCCCCAATTTT
GTATTTATTTATTTTTTAATTATTTTGTGCAGCGATGGGGGCGGGGGGGGGGGGGGGGCGCGCGCCAGGC
GGGGCGGGGCGGGGCGAGGGGCGGGGCGGGGCGAGGCGGAGAGGTGCGGCGGCAGCCAATCAGAGCGGCG
CGCTCCGAAAGTTTCCTTTTATGGCGAGGCGGCGGCGGCGGCGGCCCTATAAAAAGCGAAGCGCGCGGCG
GGCGGGAGTCGCTGCGTTGCCTTCGCCCCGTGCCCCGCTCCGCGCCGCCTCGCGCCGCCCGCCCCGGCTC
TGACTGACCGCGTTACTCCCACAGGTGAGCGGGCGGGACGGCCCTTCTCCTCCGGGCTGTAATTAGCGCT
TGGTTTAATGACGGCTCGTTTCTTTTCTGTGGCTGCGTGAAAGCCTTAAAGGGCTCCGGGAGGGCCCTTT
GTGCGGGGGGGAGCGGCTCGGGGGGTGCGTGCGTGTGTGTGTGCGTGGGGAGCGCCGCGTGCGGCCCGCG
CTGCCCGGCGGCTGTGAGCGCTGCGGGCGCGGCGCGGGGCTTTGTGCGCTCCGCGTGTGCGCGAGGGGAG
CGCGGCCGGGGGCGGTGCCCCGCGGTGCGGGGGGGCTGCGAGGGGAACAAAGGCTGCGTGCGGGGTGTGT
GCGTGGGGGGGTGAGCAGGGGGTGTGGGCGCGGCGGTCGGGCTGTAACCCCCCCCTGCACCCCCCTCCCC
GAGTTGCTGAGCACGGCCCGGCTTCGGGTGCGGGGCTCCGTACGGGGCGTGGCGCGGGGCTCGCCGTGCC
GGGCGGGGGGTGGCGGCAGGTGGGGGTGCCGGGCGGGGCGGGGCCGCCTCGGGCCGGGGAGGGCTCGGGG
GAGGGGCGCGGCGGCCCCCGGAGCGCCGGCGGCTGTCGAGGCGCGGCGAGCCGCAGCCATTGCCTTTTAT
GGTAATCGTGCGAGAGGGCGCAGGGACTTCCTTTGTCCCAAATCTGTGCGGAGCCGAAATCTGGGAGGCG
CCGCCGCACCCCCTCTAGCGGGCGCGGGGCGAAGCGGTGCGGCGCCGGCAGGAAGGAAATGGGCGGGGAG
GGCCTTCGTGCGTCGCCGCGCCGCCGTCCCCTTCTCCCTCTCCAGCCTCGGGGCTGTCCGCGGGGGGACG
GCTGCCTTCGGGGGGGACGGGGCAGGGCGGGGTTCGGCTTCTGGCGTGTGACCGGCGGCTCTAGAGCCTC
TGCTAACCATGTTCATGCCTTCTTCTTTTTCCTACAGCTCCTGGGCAACGTGCTGGTTATTGTGCTGTCT
CATCATTTTGGCAAAGAATTGCTCGAGGCCACCATGACGTCTCCAGCCAAATTCAAAAAGGATAAGGAGA
TCATCGCAGAGTACGATACTCAGGTCAAAGAGATTAGGGCTCAGCTCACAGAGCAGATGAAATGCCTAGA
TCAGCAATGTGAGCTCCGGGTGCAGCTGTTGCAGGACCTGCAGGACTTCTTCCGCAAGAAGGCTGAGATT
GAAATGGACTACTCTCGAAACCTGGAGAAGCTAGCCGAGCGCTTTCTAGCCAAGACACGAAGCACCAAGG
ACCAGCAATTTAAGAAGGACCAGAATGTTCTTTCTCCAGTCAACTGCTGGAACCTCCTCTTAAACCAAGT
GAAGCGGGAGAGCAGGGATCATACCACCCTGAGTGACATCTACCTGAATAATATAATTCCTCGATTTGTT
CAAGTCAGCGAGGACTCAGGAAGACTCTTTAAAAAGAGTAAAGAAGTTGGCCAGCAACTCCAAGATGATT
TGATGAAAGTCCTGAACGAGCTTTACTCGGTCATGAAGACATATCACATGTACAATGCCGACAGCATCAG
TGCTCAGAGCAAACTGAAGGAAGCAGAGAAACAAGAAGAGAAGCAAATTGGCAAATCAGTAAAGCAAGAG
GACCGGCAGACCCCTCGCTCCCCTGACTCCACAGCCAATGTCCGCATTGAGGAGAAGCATGTCCGGAGGA
GCTCAGTGAAGAAGATTGAGAAGATGAAGGAGAAGCGACAAGCCAAGTACACAGAAAATAAGCTGAAGGC
CATTAAAGCCCGGAATGAGTATTTATTGGCTTTGGAGGCAACCAATGCATCTGTCTTCAAGTACTATATC
CATGACCTGTCTGATATTATTGATCAATGTTGTGACCTAGGCTACCATGCTAGCCTGAACCGGGCTCTAC
GCACTTTCCTATCTGCTGAATTAAATCTGGAACAGTCAAAACATGAAGGTCTGGATGCTATTGAAAATGC
AGTAGAAAACCTAGATGCCACCAGTGACAAGCAACGGCTCATGGAGATGTACAACAATGTTTTTTGCCCC
CCTATGAAATTTGAATTCCAGCCCCACATGGGAGATATGGCCTCTCAACTCTGTGCCCAGCAGCCTGTCC
AGAGTGAGCTGGTGCAGAGATGCCAACAGCTGCAGTCTCGCTTATCCACTTTGAAGATTGAGAATGAAGA
GGTGAAAAAGACAATGGAGGCCACCCTGCAGACCATTCAAGACATTGTGACTGTTGAGGATTTTGATGTA
TCTGACTGCTTCCAGTATAGCAATTCCATGGAGTCTGTCAAATCAACTGTCTCTGAAACATTCATGAGCA
AGCCCAGCATTGCTAAGAGGAGAGCGAACCAGCAAGAGACGGAACAGTTTTATTTCACGAAAATGAAGGA
GTACTTGGAGGGTAGGAACCTCATCACAAAGCTACAAGCCAAGCATGACCTCCTGCAGAAAACCCTGGGA
GAAAGTCAGCGGACAGACTGTAGTCTTGCCAGGCGAAGCTCAACTGTGAGGAAACAGGATTCCAGCGCCC
GGGCAATGGCCTCCTCCGAGGACGTCATCAAGGAGTTCATGCGCTTCAAGGTGCGCATGGAGGGCTCCGT
GAACGGCCACGAGTTCGAGATCGAGGGCGAGGGCGAGGGCCGCCCCTACGAGGGCACCCAGACCGCCAAG
CTGAAGGTGACCAAGGGCGGCCCCCTGCCCTTCGCCTGGGACATCCTGTCCCCTCAGTTCCAGTACGGCT
CCAAGGCCTACGTGAAGCACCCCGCCGACATCCCCGACTACTTGAAGCTGTCCTTCCCCGAGGGCTTCAA
GTGGGAGCGCGTGATGAACTTCGAGGACGGCGGCGTGGTGACCGTGACCCAGGACTCCTCCCTGCAGGAC
GGCGAGTTCATCTACAAGGTGAAGCTGCGCGGCACCAACTTCCCCTCCGACGGCCCCGTAATGCAGAAGA
AGACCATGGGCTGGGAGGCCTCCACCGAGCGGATGTACCCCGAGGACGGCGCCCTGAAGGGCGAGATCAA
GATGAGGCTGAAGCTGAAGGACGGCGGCCACTACGACGCCGAGGTCAAGACCACCTACATGGCCAAGAAG
CCCGTGCAGCTGCCCGGCGCCTACAAGACCGACATCAAGCTGGACATCACCTCCCACAACGAGGACTACA
CCATCGTGGAACAGTACGAGCGCGCCGAGGGCCGCCACTCCACCGGCGCCTAAGCGGCCGCAATTCACTC
CTCAGGTGCAGGCTGCCTATCAGAAGGTGGTGGCTGGTGTGGCCAATGCCCTGGCTCACAAATACCACTG
AGATCTTTTTCCCTCTGCCAAAAATTATGGGGACATCATGAAGCCCCTTGAGCATCTGACTTCTGGCTAA
TAAAGGAAATTTATTTTCATTGCAATAGTGTGTTGGAATTTTTTGTGTCTATCACTCGGAAGGACATATG
GGAGGGCAAATCATTTAAAACATCAGAATGAGTATTTGGTTTAGAGTTTGGCAACATATGCCCATATGCT
GGCTGCCATGAACAAAGGTTGGCTATAAAGAGGTCATCAGTATATGAAACAGCCCCCTGCTGTCCATTCC
TTATTCCATAGAAAAGCCTTGACTTGAGGTTAGATTTTTTTTATATTTTGTTTTGTGTTATTTTTTTCTT
TAACATCCCTAAAATTTTCCTTACATGTTTTACTAGCCAGATTTTTCCTCCTCTCCTGACTACTCCCAGT
CATAGCTGTCCCTCTTCTCTTATGGAGATCCCTCGACCTGCACCGTCGACCAGCTGGTCGACGGTGCACC
GTCGACCAGCTTGGCGTAATCATGGTCATAGCTGTTTCCTGTGTGAAATTGTTATCCGCTCACAATTCCA
CACAACATACGAGCCGGAAGCATAAAGTGTAAAGCCTGGGGTGCCTAATGAGTGAGCTAACTCACATTAA
TTGCGTTGCGCTCACTGCCCGCTTTCCAGTCGGGAAACCTGTCGTGCCAGCGGATCCGCATCTCAATTAG
TCAGCAACCATAGTCCCGCCCCTAACTCCGCCCATCCCGCCCCTAACTCCGCCCAGTTCCGCCCATTCTC
CGCCCCATGGCTGACTAATTTTTTTTATTTATGCAGAGGCCGAGGCCGCCTCGGCCTCTGAGCTATTCCA
GAAGTAGTGAGGAGGCTTTTTTGGAGGCCTAGGCTTTTGCAAAAAGCTAACTTGTTTATTGCAGCTTATA
ATGGTTACAAATAAAGCAATAGCATCACAAATTTCACAAATAAAGCATTTTTTTCACTGCATTCTAGTTG
TGGTTTGTCCAAACTCATCAATGTATCTTATCATGTCTGGATCCGCTGCATTAATGAATCGGCCAACGCG
CGGGGAGAGGCGGTTTGCGTATTGGGCGCTCTTCCGCTTCCTCGCTCACTGACTCGCTGCGCTCGGTCGT
TCGGCTGCGGCGAGCGGTATCAGCTCACTCAAAGGCGGTAATACGGTTATCCACAGAATCAGGGGATAAC
GCAGGAAAGAACATGTGAGCAAAAGGCCAG
Features (pLannotate 1.2.2; 19 found; start..end, strand, type, name):
     42..629     -  rep_origin     ori: high-copy-number ColE1/pMB1/pBR322/pUC origin of replication
    800..1660    -  CDS            AmpR: β-lactamase; bla; confers resistance to ampicillin, carbenicillin, and related antibiotics
   1661..1765    -  promoter       AmpR promoter: bla
   1796..2175    +  enhancer       CMV enhancer: human cytomegalovirus immediate early enhancer
   2177..2454    +  promoter       chicken β-actin promoter: No description available
   2455..3467    +  intron         chimeric intron: chimera between introns from chicken β-actin and rabbit β-globin
   3534..4889    +  CDS            SRGAP2C: SRG2C_HUMAN - Also known as SRGAP2P1. Experimental evidence at protein level: Swiss-Prot protein existence level 1. Involved in dendritic spine maturation through interaction with and inhibition of SRGAP2. Reduces the rate of spine maturation and indirectly increases neuronal migration. Changes dendritic spine morphology and density and may have implications for cognition, learning and memory. From Homo sapiens (Human).
   5046..5723    +  CDS            mRFP1: monomeric derivative of DsRed (Campbell et al., 2002) mammalian codon-optimized
   5731..5808    +  CDS            HBB (fragment): HBB_PONPY - Experimental evidence at transcript level: Swiss-Prot protein existence level 2. Involved in oxygen transport from the lung to the various peripheral tissues. From Pongo pygmaeus (Bornean orangutan).
   5879..5930    +  polyA_signal   β-globin poly(A) signal (fragment): rabbit β-globin polyadenylation signal (Gil and Proudfoot, 1987)
   6349..6365    -  protein_bind   lac operator: The lac repressor binds to the lac operator to inhibit transcription in E. coli. This inhibition can be relieved by adding lactose or isopropyl-β-D-thiogalactopyranoside (IPTG). lac repressor encoded by lacI
   6373..6403    -  promoter       lac promoter: promoter for the E. coli lac operon
   6418..6439    -  protein_bind   CAP binding site: CAP binding activates transcription in the presence of cAMP. E. coli catabolite activator protein
   6452..6491    -  CDS            lacI (fragment): lac repressor; lacI; The lac repressor binds to the lac operator to inhibit transcription in E. coli. This inhibition can be relieved by adding lactose or isopropyl-β-D-thiogalactopyranoside (IPTG).
   6498..6520    +  promoter       SV40 promoter (fragment): SV40 enhancer and early promoter
   6544..6679    +  rep_origin     SV40 ori: SV40 origin of replication
   6699..6833    +  polyA_signal   SV40 poly(A) signal: SV40 polyadenylation signal
   6835..6889    -  CDS            lacI (fragment): lac repressor; lacI; The lac repressor binds to the lac operator to inhibit transcription in E. coli. This inhibition can be relieved by adding lactose or isopropyl-β-D-thiogalactopyranoside (IPTG).
   6891..7024    -  rep_origin     RSF ori (fragment): Plasmids containing the RSF 1030 origin of replication can be propagated in E. coli cells that contain additional plasmids with compatible origins.
