>Addgene plasmid #168502 | pCAG-SRGAP2A-FBAR-mRFP | addgene full sequence | sequence record 329878 | Addgene NGS Result
GCGCACATTTCCCCGAAAAGTGCCACCTGGGTCGACATTGATTATTGACTAGTTATTAATAGTAATCAAT
TACGGGGTCATTAGTTCATAGCCCATATATGGAGTTCCGCGTTACATAACTTACGGTAAATGGCCCGCCT
GGCTGACCGCCCAACGACCCCCGCCCATTGACGTCAATAATGACGTATGTTCCCATAGTAACGCCAATAG
GGACTTTCCATTGACGTCAATGGGTGGAGTATTTACGGTAAACTGCCCACTTGGCAGTACATCAAGTGTA
TCATATGCCAAGTACGCCCCCTATTGACGTCAATGACGGTAAATGGCCCGCCTGGCATTATGCCCAGTAC
ATGACCTTATGGGACTTTCCTACTTGGCAGTACATCTACGTATTAGTCATCGCTATTACCATGGTCGAGG
TGAGCCCCACGTTCTGCTTCACTCTCCCCATCTCCCCCCCCTCCCCACCCCCAATTTTGTATTTATTTAT
TTTTTAATTATTTTGTGCAGCGATGGGGGCGGGGGGGGGGGGGGGGCGCGCGCCRGGSGGGGSGGGGSGG
GGSGRGGGGSGGGGSGGGGSGRGGCGGAGAGGTGCGGCGGCAGCCAATCAGAGCGGCGCGCTCCGAAAGT
TTCCTTTTATGGCGAGGCGGCGGCGGCGGCGGCCCTATAAAAAGCGAAGCGCGCGGCGGGCGGGAGTCGC
TGCGCGCTGCCTTCGCCCCGTGCCCCGCTCCGCCGCCGCCTCGCGCCGCCCGCCCCGGCTCTGACTGACC
GCGTTACTCCCACAGGTGAGCGGGCGGGACGGCCCTTCTCCTCCGGGCTGTAATTAGCGCTTGGTTTAAT
GACGGCTTGTTTCTTTTCTGTGGCTGCGTGAAAGCCTTGAGGGGCTCCGGGAGGGCCCTTTGTGCGGGGG
GAGCGGCTCGGGGGGTGCGTGCGTGTGTGTGTGCGTGGGGAGCGCCGCGTGCGGCTCCGCGCTGCCCGGC
GGCTGTGAGCGCTGCGGGCGCGGCGCGGGGCTTTGTGCGCTCCGCAGTGTGCGCGAGGGGAGCGCGGCCG
GGGGCGGTGCCCCGCGGTGCGGGGGGGGCTGCGAGGGGAACAAAGGCTGCGTGCGGGGTGTGTGCGTGGG
GGGGTGAGCAGGGGGTGTGGGCGCGTCGGTCGGGCTGCAACCCCCCCTGCACCCCCCTCCCCGAGTTGCT
GAGCACGGCCCGGCTTCGGGTGCGGGGCTCCGTACGGGGCGTGGCGCGGGGCTCGCCGTGCCGGGCGGGG
GGTGGCGGCAGGTGGGGGTGCCGGGCGGGGCGGGGCCGCCTCGGGCCGGGGAGGGCTCGGGGGAGGGGCG
CGGCGGCCCCCGGAGCGCCGGCGGCTGTCGAGGCGCGGCGAGCCGCAGCCATTGCCTTTTATGGTAATCG
TGCGAGAGGGCGCAGGGACTTCCTTTGTCCCAAATCTGTGCGGAGCCGAAATCTGGGAGGCGCCGCCGCA
CCCCCTCTAGCGGGCGCGGGGCGAAGCGGTGCGGCGCCGGCAGGAAGGAAATGGGCGGGGAGGGCCTTCG
TGCGTCGCCGCGCCGCCGTCCCCTTCTCCCTCTCCAGCCTCGGGGCTGTCCGCGGGGGGACGGCTGCCTT
CGGGGGGGACGGGGCAGGGCGGGGTTCGGCTTCTGGCGTGTGACCGGCGGCTCTAGAGCCTCTGCTAACC
ATGTTCATGCCTTCTTCTTTTTCCTACAGCTCCTGGGCAACGTGCTGGTTATTGTGCTGTCTCATCATTT
TGGCAAAGAATTGCTCGAGGCCACCATGACGTCTCCAGCCAAATTCAAAAAGGATAAGGAGATCATCGCA
GAGTACGATACTCAGGTCAAAGAGATTAGGGCTCAGCTCACAGAGCAGATGAAATGCCTAGATCAGCAAT
GTGAGCTCCGGGTGCAGCTGTTGCAGGACCTGCAGGACTTCTTCCGCAAGAAGGCTGAGATTGAAATGGA
CTACTCTCGAAACCTGGAGAAGCTAGCCGAGCGCTTTCTAGCCAAGACACGAAGCACCAAGGACCAGCAA
TTTAAGAAGGACCAGAATGTTCTTTCTCCAGTCAACTGCTGGAACCTCCTCTTAAACCAAGTGAAGCGGG
AGAGCAGGGATCATACCACCCTGAGTGACATCTACCTGAATAATATAATTCCTCGATTTGTTCAAGTCAG
CGAGGACTCAGGAAGACTCTTTAAAAAGAGTAAAGAAGTTGGCCAGCAACTCCAAGATGATTTGATGAAA
GTCCTGAACGAGCTTTACTCGGTCATGAAGACATATCACATGTACAATGCCGACAGCATCAGTGCTCAGA
GCAAACTGAAGGAAGCAGAGAAACAAGAAGAGAAGCAAATTGGCAAATCAGTAAAGCAAGAGGACCGGCA
GACCCCTCGCTCCCCTGACTCCACAGCCAATGTCCGCATTGAGGAGAAGCATGTCCGGAGGAGCTCAGTG
AAGAAGATTGAGAAGATGAAGGAGAAGCGACAAGCCAAGTACACAGAAAATAAGCTGAAGGCCATTAAAG
CCCGGAATGAGTATTTATTGGCTTTGGAGGCAACCAATGCATCTGTCTTCAAGTACTATATCCATGACCT
GTCTGATATTATTGATCAATGTTGTGACCTAGGCTACCATGCTAGCCTGAACCGGGCTCTACGCACTTTC
CTATCTGCTGAATTAAATCTGGAACAGTCAAAACATGAAGGTCTGGATGCTATTGAAAATGCAGTAGAAA
ACCTAGATGCCACCAGTGACAAGCAACGGCTCATGGAGATGTACAACAATGTTTTTTGCCCCCCTATGAA
ATTTGAATTCCAGCCCCACATGGGAGATATGGCCTCTCAACTCTGTGCCCAGCAGCCTGTCCAGAGTGAG
CTGGTGCAGAGATGCCAACAGCTGCAGTCTCGCTTATCCACTTTGAAGATTGAGAATGAAGAGGTGAAAA
AGACAATGGAGGCCACCCTGCAGACCATTCAAGACATTGTGACTGTTGAGGATTTTGATGTATCTGACTG
CTTCCAGTATAGCAATTCCATGGAGTCTGTCAAATCAACTGTCTCTGAAACATTCATGAGCAAGCCCAGC
ATTGCTAAGAGGAGAGCGAACCAGCAAGAGACGGAACAGTTTTATTTCACGAAAATGAAGGAGTACTTGG
AGGGTAGGAACCTCATCACAAAGCTACAAGCCAAGCATGACCTCCTGCAGAAAACCCTGGGAGAAAGTCA
GCGGACAGACTGTAGTCTTGCCAGGCGAAGCTCAACTGTGAGGAAACAGGATTCCAGCGCCCGGGCAATG
GCCTCCTCCGAGGACGTCATCAAGGAGTTCATGCGCTTCAAGGTGCGCATGGAGGGCTCCGTGAACGGCC
ACGAGTTCGAGATCGAGGGCGAGGGCGAGGGCCGCCCCTACGAGGGCACCCAGACCGCCAAGCTGAAGGT
GACCAAGGGCGGCCCCCTGCCCTTCGCCTGGGACATCCTGTCCCCTCAGTTCCAGTACGGCTCCAAGGCC
TACGTGAAGCACCCCGCCGACATCCCCGACTACTTGAAGCTGTCCTTCCCCGAGGGCTTCAAGTGGGAGC
GCGTGATGAACTTCGAGGACGGCGGCGTGGTGACCGTGACCCAGGACTCCTCCCTGCAGGACGGCGAGTT
CATCTACAAGGTGAAGCTGCGCGGCACCAACTTCCCCTCCGACGGCCCCGTAATGCAGAAGAAGACCATG
GGCTGGGAGGCCTCCACCGAGCGGATGTACCCCGAGGACGGCGCCCTGAAGGGCGAGATCAAGATGAGGC
TGAAGCTGAAGGACGGCGGCCACTACGACGCCGAGGTCAAGACCACCTACATGGCCAAGAAGCCCGTGCA
GCTGCCCGGCGCCTACAAGACCGACATCAAGCTGGACATCACCTCCCACAACGAGGACTACACCATCGTG
GAACAGTACGAGCGCGCCGAGGGCCGCCACTCCACCGGCGCCTAAGCGGCCGCAATTCACTCCTCAGGTG
CAGGCTGCCTATCAGAAGGTGGTGGCTGGTGTGGCCAATGCCCTGGCTCACAAATACCACTGAGATCTTT
TTCCCTCTGCCAAAAATTATGGGGACATCATGAAGCCCCTTGAGCATCTGACTTCTGGCTAATAAAGGAA
ATTTATTTTCATTGCAATAGTGTGTTGGAATTTTTTGTGTCTCTCACTCGGAAGGACATATGGGAGGGCA
AATCATTTAAAACATCAGAATGAGTATTTGGTTTAGAGTTTGGCAACATATGCCCATATGCTGGCTGCCA
TGAACAAAGGTTGGCTATAAAGAGGTCATCAGTATATGAAACAGCCCCCTGCTGTCCATTCCTTATTCCA
TAGAAAAGCCTTGACTTGAGGTTAGATTTTTTTTATATTTTGTTTTGTGTTATTTTTTTCTTTAACATCC
CTAAAATTTTCCTTACATGTTTTACTAGCCAGATTTTTCCTCCTCTCCTGACTACTCCCAGTCATAGCTG
TCCCTCTTCTCTTATGGAGATCCCTCGACCTGCACCGTCGACCAGCTKGTCGACRGTGCACCGTCGACCA
GCTTGGCGTAATCATGGTCATAGCTGTTTCCTGTGTGAAATTGTTATCCGCTCACAATTCCACACAACAT
ACGAGCCGGAAGCATAAAGTGTAAAGCCTGGGGTGCCTAATGAGTGAGCTAACTCACATTAATTGCGTTG
CGCTCACTGCCCGCTTTCCAGTCGGGAAACCTGTCGTGCCAGCGGATCCGCATCTCAATTAGTCAGCAAC
CATAGTCCCGCCCCTAACTCCGCCCATCCCGCCCCTAACTCCGCCCAGTTCCGCCCATTCTCCGCCCCAT
GGCTGACTAATTTTTTTTATTTATGCAGAGGCCGAGGCCGCCTCGGCCTCTGAGCTATTCCAGAAGTAGT
GAGGAGGCTTTTTTGGAGGCCTAGGCTTTTGCAAAAAGCTAACTTGTTTATTGCAGCTTATAATGGTTAC
AAATAAAGCAATAGCATCACAAATTTCACAAATAAAGCATTTTTTTCACTGCATTCTAGTTGTGGTTTGT
CCAAACTCATCAATGTATCTTATCATGTCTGGATCCGCTGCATTAATGAATCGGCCAACGCGCGGGGAGA
GGCGGTTTGCGTATTGGGCGCTCTTCCGCTTCCTCGCTCACTGACTCGCTGCGCTCGGTCGTTCGGCTGC
GGCGAGCGGTATCAGCTCACTCAAAGGCGGTAATACGGTTATCCACAGAATCAGGGGATAACGCAGGAAA
GAACATGTGAGCAAAAGGCCAGCAAAAGGCCAGGAACCGTAAAAAGGCCGCGTTGCTGGCGTTTTTCCAT
AGGCTCCGCCCCCCTGACGAGCATCACAAAAATCGACGCTCAAGTCAGAGGTGGCGAAACCCGACAGGAC
TATAAAGATACCAGGCGTTTCCCCCTGGAAGCTCCCTCGTGCGCTCTCCTGTTCCGACCCTGCCGCTTAC
CGGATACCTGTCCGCCTTTCTCCCTTCGGGAAGCGTGGCGCTTTCTCATAGCTCACGCTGTAGGTATCTC
AGTTCGGTGTAGGTCGTTCGCTCCAAGCTGGGCTGTGTGCACGAACCCCCCGTTCAGCCCGACCGCTGCG
CCTTATCCGGTAACTATCGTCTTGAGTCCAACCCGGTAAGACACGACTTATCGCCACTGGCAGCAGCCAC
TGGTAACAGGATTAGCAGAGCGAGGTATGTAGGCGGTGCTACAGAGTTCTTGAAGTGGTGGCCTAACTAC
GGCTACACTAGAAGAACAGTATTTGGTATCTGCGCTCTGCTGAAGCCAGTTACCTTCGGAAAAAGAGTTG
GTAGCTCTTGATCCGGCAAACAAACCACCGCTGGTAGCGGTGGTTTTTTTGTTTGCAAGCAGCAGATTAC
GCGCAGAAAAAAAGGATCTCAAGAAGATCCTTTGATCTTTTCTACGGGGTCTGACGCTCAGTGGAACGAA
AACTCACGTTAAGGGATTTTGGTCATGAGATTATCAAAAAGGATCTTCACCTAGATCCTTTTAAATTAAA
AATGAAGTTTTAAATCAATCTAAAGTATATATGAGTAAACTTGGTCTGACAGTTACCAATGCTTAATCAG
TGAGGCACCTATCTCAGCGATCTGTCTATTTCGTTCATCCATAGTTGCCTGACTCCCCGTCGTGTAGATA
ACTACGATACGGGAGGGCTTACCATCTGGCCCCAGTGCTGCAATGATACCGCGAGACCCACGCTCACCGG
CTCCAGATTTATCAGCAATAAACCAGCCAGCCGGAAGGGCCGAGCGCAGAAGTGGTCCTGCAACTTTATC
CGCCTCCATCCAGTCTATTAATTGTTGCCGGGAAGCTAGAGTAAGTAGTTCGCCAGTTAATAGTTTGCGC
AACGTTGTTGCCATTGCTACAGGCATCGTGGTGTCACGCTCGTCGTTTGGTATGGCTTCATTCAGCTCCG
GTTCCCAACGATCAAGGCGAGTTACATGATCCCCCATGTTGTGCAAAAAAGCGGTTAGCTCCTTCGGTCC
TCCGATCGTTGTCAGAAGTAAGTTGGCCGCAGTGTTATCACTCATGGTTATGGCAGCACTGCATAATTCT
CTTACTGTCATGCCATCCGTAAGATGCTTTTCTGTGACTGGTGAGTACTCAACCAAGTCATTCTGAGAAT
AGTGTATGCGGCGACCGAGTTGCTCTTGCCCGGCGTCAATACGGGATAATACCGCGCCACATAGCAGAAC
TTTAAAAGTGCTCATCATTGGAAAACGTTCTTCGGGGCGAAAACTCTCAAGGATCTTACCGCTGTTGAGA
TCCAGTTCGATGTAACCCACTCGTGCACCCAACTGATCTTCAGCATCTTTTACTTTCACCAGCGTTTCTG
GGTGAGCAAAAACAGGAAGGCAAAATGCCGCAAAAAAGGGAATAAGGGCGACACGGAAATGTTGAATACT
CATACTCTTCCTTTTTCAATATTATTGAAGCATTTATCAGGGTTATTGTCTCATGAGCGGATACATATTT
GAATGTATTTAGAAAAATAAACAAATAGGGGTTCC
Features (pLannotate 1.2.2; 18 found; start..end, strand, type, name):
     34..413     +  enhancer       CMV enhancer: human cytomegalovirus immediate early enhancer
    415..692     +  promoter       chicken β-actin promoter: No description available
    693..1709    +  intron         chimeric intron: chimera between introns from chicken β-actin and rabbit β-globin
   1776..3131    +  CDS            SRGAP2C: SRG2C_HUMAN - Also known as SRGAP2P1. Experimental evidence at protein level: Swiss-Prot protein existence level 1. Involved in dendritic spine maturation through interaction with and inhibition of SRGAP2. Reduces the rate of spine maturation and indirectly increases neuronal migration. Changes dendritic spine morphology and density and may have implications for cognition, learning and memory. From Homo sapiens (Human).
   3288..3965    +  CDS            mRFP1: monomeric derivative of DsRed (Campbell et al., 2002) mammalian codon-optimized
   3973..4050    +  CDS            HBB (fragment): HBB_PONPY - Experimental evidence at transcript level: Swiss-Prot protein existence level 2. Involved in oxygen transport from the lung to the various peripheral tissues. From Pongo pygmaeus (Bornean orangutan).
   4121..4176    +  polyA_signal   β-globin poly(A) signal: rabbit β-globin polyadenylation signal (Gil and Proudfoot, 1987)
   4591..4607    -  protein_bind   lac operator: The lac repressor binds to the lac operator to inhibit transcription in E. coli. This inhibition can be relieved by adding lactose or isopropyl-β-D-thiogalactopyranoside (IPTG). lac repressor encoded by lacI
   4615..4645    -  promoter       lac promoter: promoter for the E. coli lac operon
   4660..4681    -  protein_bind   CAP binding site: CAP binding activates transcription in the presence of cAMP. E. coli catabolite activator protein
   4694..4733    -  CDS            lacI (fragment): lac repressor; lacI; The lac repressor binds to the lac operator to inhibit transcription in E. coli. This inhibition can be relieved by adding lactose or isopropyl-β-D-thiogalactopyranoside (IPTG).
   4740..4762    +  promoter       SV40 promoter (fragment): SV40 enhancer and early promoter
   4786..4921    +  rep_origin     SV40 ori: SV40 origin of replication
   4941..5075    +  polyA_signal   SV40 poly(A) signal: SV40 polyadenylation signal
   5077..5131    -  CDS            lacI (fragment): lac repressor; lacI; The lac repressor binds to the lac operator to inhibit transcription in E. coli. This inhibition can be relieved by adding lactose or isopropyl-β-D-thiogalactopyranoside (IPTG).
   5314..5902    -  rep_origin     ori: high-copy-number ColE1/pMB1/pBR322/pUC origin of replication
   6073..6933    -  CDS            AmpR: β-lactamase; bla; confers resistance to ampicillin, carbenicillin, and related antibiotics
   6934..3       -  promoter       AmpR promoter (across the origin): bla
