[The description below was written by a language model from this plasmid's Addgene catalogue record and pLannotate feature annotations shown in this document.]
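Description:
pCAG-SRGAP2A-FBAR-mRFP is a mammalian expression plasmid of about 7 kb, built on the pCAG backbone, that produces the F-BAR domain of human SRGAP2 (SRGAP2A; residues 1–501) fused at its C terminus to the monomeric red fluorescent protein mRFP1. Transcription is driven by the composite CAG promoter, annotated here as the CMV immediate-early enhancer, the chicken β-actin promoter and a chimeric chicken β-actin/rabbit β-globin intron. This combination gives strong, broadly active expression in mammalian cells. The fusion reading frame is followed by rabbit β-globin 3′ sequence and its polyadenylation signal; the short "HBB fragment" call just after mRFP1 most likely reflects that globin-derived region rather than a separate coding element.

The automated annotation labels most of the insert as SRGAP2C. SRGAP2C is a human paralog consisting of a truncated copy of the SRGAP2 F-BAR region, so this label is best read as a homology match and does not contradict the catalogue entry. The stretch between that call and mRFP1 is unannotated and presumably holds the rest of the F-BAR fragment plus a linker. Backbone elements include a high-copy ColE1/pUC origin and an ampicillin resistance gene for propagation in E. coli, an SV40 origin and poly(A) signal, and residual lac promoter/operator and lacI fragments. No mammalian selection marker is annotated, which suits the plasmid to transient expression. The sequenced and depositor-supplied records agree closely apart from a few bases in length and their starting coordinate. The associated study concerns F-BAR-induced membrane protrusions in neuronal migration and morphogenesis, so the red tag serves to visualise the domain's localisation and effects in cells.
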