Addgene plasmid #168502: pCAG-SRGAP2A-FBAR-mRFP
Purpose: Expression of the F-BAR domain (aa1-501) of SRGAP2 with a C-terminal mRFP fusion.
Depositing lab: Franck Polleux. Depositing organization: University of North Carolina at Chapel Hill. Publication: The F-BAR domain of srGAP2 induces membrane protrusions required for neuronal migration and morphogenesis. Guerrier S, Coutinho-Budd J, Sassa T, Gresset A, Jordan NV, Chen K, Jin WL, Frost A, Polleux F. Cell. 2009 Sep 4;138(5):990-1004. doi: 10.1016/j.cell.2009.06.047. PubMed 19737524.
Backbone
  Vector backbone: pCAG
  Vector type: Mammalian Expression
Growth in bacteria
  Bacterial resistance: Ampicillin, 100 μg/mL
  Growth temperature: 37°C
  Growth strain: DH5alpha
  Copy number: High Copy
Gene/Insert
  Gene/Insert name: SRGAP2A-FBAR
  Species: H. sapiens (human)
  Entrez Gene: SRGAP2 (a.k.a. ARHGAP34, FNBP2, SRGAP2A, SRGAP3)
  Promoter: CAG
  Tag / fusion protein: mRFP (C terminal on insert)
  Cloning method: Restriction Enzyme; 5′ cloning site Unknown (unknown if destroyed)
Terms and licenses: Academic/Nonprofit Terms; Industry Terms: Not Available to Industry
How to cite: pCAG-SRGAP2A-FBAR-mRFP was a gift from Franck Polleux (Addgene plasmid # 168502 ; http://n2t.net/addgene:168502 ; RRID:Addgene_168502)
